Addgene plasmid #71463: pU6T7G
Purpose: (Empty Backbone) Expresses gRNA from hybrid human U6/T7 promoter for both cellular expression and in vitro transcription from same promoter (1 G at initiation)
Depositing lab: Willie Mark. Depositing organization: Memorial Sloan-Kettering Cancer Center. Publication: A Vector with a Single Promoter for In Vitro Transcription and Mammalian Cell Expression of CRISPR gRNAs. Romanienko PJ, Giacalone J, Ingenito J, Wang Y, Isaka M, Johnson T, You Y, Mark WH. PLoS One. 2016 Feb 5;11(2):e0148362. doi: 10.1371/journal.pone.0148362. eCollection 2016. PONE-D-15-48175 PubMed 26849369.
Backbone
  Vector backbone: pUC57KAN
  Backbone manufacturer: Genscript
  Backbone size (bp): 2957
  Modifications to backbone: Addition of hybrid human U6/bacteriophage T7 promoter, gRNA cloning site and gRNA sequence
  Vector type: Mammalian Expression, Bacterial Expression, CRISPR
  Promoter: human U6/phage T7
Growth in bacteria
  Bacterial resistance: Kanamycin, 50 μg/mL
  Growth temperature: 37°C
  Growth strain: DH5alpha
  Copy number: Unknown
Gene/Insert
  Cloning method: Unknown
Terms and licenses: Academic/Nonprofit Terms; Industry Terms: Not Available to Industry
How to cite: pU6T7G was a gift from Willie Mark (Addgene plasmid # 71463 ; http://n2t.net/addgene:71463 ; RRID:Addgene_71463)
