[The description below was written by a language model from this plasmid's Addgene catalogue record, the feature table of its GenBank file and pLannotate feature annotations shown in this document.]
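Description:
pU6T7G is a small (2,957 bp) empty-backbone CRISPR guide RNA vector built on the commercial cloning plasmid pUC57-Kan. It is propagated in E. coli from the high-copy ColE1/pUC-type origin and selected with kanamycin through the aph(3')-Ia aminoglycoside phosphotransferase gene. The remaining annotated backbone elements are leftovers of the pUC lineage: a lacZα fragment, the lac promoter, operator and CAP binding site, and short fragments of lacI, rop and the bom region. The guide cassette lies between the lacZα fragment and the lac promoter.

The payload is a hybrid promoter in which the human U6 RNA polymerase III promoter is followed almost immediately by the bacteriophage T7 promoter. A short interval that serves as the gRNA cloning site comes next, followed by the Streptococcus pyogenes Cas9 guide RNA scaffold. A user inserts a target-specific spacer between the T7 promoter and the scaffold to create a complete single guide RNA. Because the two promoters are fused in tandem, the same clone can be transfected into mammalian cells for U6-driven guide expression or used as a template for in vitro transcription with T7 RNA polymerase, for example where purified guide RNA is wanted. The "G" in the name refers to a single G at the transcription initiation position. The record does not state the cloning method or the enzymes used at the cloning site, and the plasmid carries no Cas9 gene or dedicated mammalian selection cassette, so the nuclease must be supplied separately.

The accompanying GenBank record covers only 959 bp of the plasmid. It spans the T7 promoter, the scaffold and several sequencing primer sites, including ones within the U6 promoter, and is consistent with the full-length annotation.
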