Features (pLannotate 1.2.2; 12 found; start..end, strand, type, name):
    137..236     +  misc_feature   bom (fragment): basis of mobility region from pBR322
    242..399     -  CDS            lacZα (fragment): LacZα fragment of β-galactosidase; lacZ fragment
    446..676     +  promoter       U6 promoter: RNA polymerase III promoter for human U6 snRNA
    678..696     +  promoter       T7 promoter: promoter for bacteriophage T7 RNA polymerase
    717..792     +  misc_RNA       gRNA scaffold: guide RNA scaffold for the Streptococcus pyogenes CRISPR/Cas9 system
    891..907     -  protein_bind   lac operator: The lac repressor binds to the lac operator to inhibit transcription in E. coli. This inhibition can be relieved by adding lactose or isopropyl-β-D-thiogalactopyranoside (IPTG). lac repressor encoded by lacI
    915..945     -  promoter       lac promoter: promoter for the E. coli lac operon
    960..981     -  protein_bind   CAP binding site: CAP binding activates transcription in the presence of cAMP. E. coli catabolite activator protein
    994..1086    -  CDS            lacI (fragment): lac repressor; lacI; The lac repressor binds to the lac operator to inhibit transcription in E. coli. This inhibition can be relieved by adding lactose or isopropyl-β-D-thiogalactopyranoside (IPTG).
   1269..1857    -  rep_origin     ori: high-copy-number ColE1/pMB1/pBR322/pUC origin of replication
   2035..2844    -  CDS            KanR: aminoglycoside phosphotransferase; aph(3')-Ia; confers resistance to kanamycin in bacteria or G418 (Geneticin®) in eukaryotes
   2951..35      +  CDS            rop (fragment) (across the origin): Rop protein, which maintains plasmids at low copy number; rop
>Addgene plasmid #71463 | pU6T7G | depositor full sequence | sequence record 128761 | pU6T7G sequence 2957 bps
TCGCGCGTTTCGGTGATGACGGTGAAAACCTCTGACACATGCAGCTCCCGGAGACGGTCACAGCTTGTCT
GTAAGCGGATGCCGGGAGCAGACAAGCCCGTCAGGGCGCGTCAGCGGGTGTTGGCGGGTGTCGGGGCTGG
CTTAACTATGCGGCATCAGAGCAGATTGTACTGAGAGTGCACCATATGCGGTGTGAAATACCGCACAGAT
GCGTAAGGAGAAAATACCGCATCAGGCGCCATTCGCCATTCAGGCTGCGCAACTGTTGGGAAGGGCGATC
GGTGCGGGCCTCTTCGCTATTACGCCAGCTGGCGAAAGGGGGATGTGCTGCAAGGCGATTAAGTTGGGTA
ACGCCAGGGTTTTCCCAGTCACGACGTTGTAAAACGACGGCCAGAGAATTCGAGCTCGGTACCTCGCGAA
TACATCTAGAAAGGTCGGGCAGGAAGAGGGCCTATTTCCCATGATTCCTTCATATTTGCATATACGATAC
AAGGCTGTTAGAGAGATAATTAGAATTAATTTGACTGTAAACACAAAGATATTAGTACAAAATACGTGAC
GTAGAAAGTAATAATTTCTTGGGTAGTTTGCAGTTTTAAAATTATGTTTTAAAATGGACTATCATATGCT
TACCGTAACTTGAAAGTATTTCGATTTCTTGGCTTTATATATCTTGCTAATACGACTCACTATAGGGAGA
CCGAGAGAGGGTCTCAGTTTTAGAGCTAGAAATAGCAAGTTAAAATAAGGCTAGTCCGTTATCAACTTGA
AAAAGTGGCACCGAGTCGGTGCTTTTTTTAAATCTAGATATCGGATCCCGGGCCCGTCGACTGCAGAGGC
CTGCATGCAAGCTTGGTGTAATCATGGTCATAGCTGTTTCCTGTGTGAAATTGTTATCCGCTCACAATTC
CACACAACATACGAGCCGGAAGCATAAAGTGTAAAGCCTGGGGTGCCTAATGAGTGAGCTAACTCACATT
AATTGCGTTGCGCTCACTGCCCGCTTTCCAGTCGGGAAACCTGTCGTGCCAGCTGCATTAATGAATCGGC
CAACGCGCGGGGAGAGGCGGTTTGCGTATTGGGCGCTCTTCCGCTTCCTCGCTCACTGACTCGCTGCGCT
CGGTCGTTCGGCTGCGGCGAGCGGTATCAGCTCACTCAAAGGCGGTAATACGGTTATCCACAGAATCAGG
GGATAACGCAGGAAAGAACATGTGAGCAAAAGGCCAGCAAAAGGCCAGGAACCGTAAAAAGGCCGCGTTG
CTGGCGTTTTTCCATAGGCTCCGCCCCCCTGACGAGCATCACAAAAATCGACGCTCAAGTCAGAGGTGGC
GAAACCCGACAGGACTATAAAGATACCAGGCGTTTCCCCCTGGAAGCTCCCTCGTGCGCTCTCCTGTTCC
GACCCTGCCGCTTACCGGATACCTGTCCGCCTTTCTCCCTTCGGGAAGCGTGGCGCTTTCTCATAGCTCA
CGCTGTAGGTATCTCAGTTCGGTGTAGGTCGTTCGCTCCAAGCTGGGCTGTGTGCACGAACCCCCCGTTC
AGCCCGACCGCTGCGCCTTATCCGGTAACTATCGTCTTGAGTCCAACCCGGTAAGACACGACTTATCGCC
ACTGGCAGCAGCCACTGGTAACAGGATTAGCAGAGCGAGGTATGTAGGCGGTGCTACAGAGTTCTTGAAG
TGGTGGCCTAACTACGGCTACACTAGAAGAACAGTATTTGGTATCTGCGCTCTGCTGAAGCCAGTTACCT
TCGGAAAAAGAGTTGGTAGCTCTTGATCCGGCAAACAAACCACCGCTGGTAGCGGTGGTTTTTTTGTTTG
CAAGCAGCAGATTACGCGCAGAAAAAAAGGATCTCAAGAAGATCCTTTGATCTTTTCTACGGGGTCTGAC
GCTCAGTGGAACGAAAACTCACGTTAAGGGATTTTGGTCATGAGATTATCAAAAAGGATCTTCACCTAGA
TCCTTTTAAATTAAAAATGAAGTTTTAAATCAAGCCCAATCTGAATAATGTTACAACCAATTAACCAATT
CTGATTAGAAAAACTCATCGAGCATCAAATGAAACTGCAATTTATTCATATCAGGATTATCAATACCATA
TTTTTGAAAAAGCCGTTTCTGTAATGAAGGAGAAAACTCACCGAGGCAGTTCCATAGGATGGCAAGATCC
TGGTATCGGTCTGCGATTCCGACTCGTCCAACATCAATACAACCTATTAATTTCCCCTCGTCAAAAATAA
GGTTATCAAGTGAGAAATCACCATGAGTGACGACTGAATCCGGTGAGAATGGCAAAAGTTTATGCATTTC
TTTCCAGACTTGTTCAACAGGCCAGCCATTACGCTCGTCATCAAAATCACTCGCATCAACCAAACCGTTA
TTCATTCGTGATTGCGCCTGAGCGAGACGAAATACGCGATCGCTGTTAAAAGGACAATTACAAACAGGAA
TCGAATGCAACCGGCGCAGGAACACTGCCAGCGCATCAACAATATTTTCACCTGAATCAGGATATTCTTC
TAATACCTGGAATGCTGTTTTTCCGGGGATCGCAGTGGTGAGTAACCATGCATCATCAGGAGTACGGATA
AAATGCTTGATGGTCGGAAGAGGCATAAATTCCGTCAGCCAGTTTAGTCTGACCATCTCATCTGTAACAT
CATTGGCAACGCTACCTTTGCCATGTTTCAGAAACAACTCTGGCGCATCGGGCTTCCCATACAAGCGATA
GATTGTCGCACCTGATTGCCCGACATTATCGCGAGCCCATTTATACCCATATAAATCAGCATCCATGTTG
GAATTTAATCGCGGCCTCGACGTTTCCCGTTGAATATGGCTCATAACACCCCTTGTATTACTGTTTATGT
AAGCAGACAGTTTTATTGTTCATGATGATATATTTTTATCTTGTGCAATGTAACATCAGAGATTTTGAGA
CACGGGCCAGAGCTGCA
