LOCUS       Exported 959 bp ds-DNA linear SYN 21-MAY-2021
DEFINITION  Expresses gRNA from hybrid human U6/T7 promoter for both cellular
            expression and in vitro transcription from same promoter (1 G at
            initiation).
ACCESSION   .
VERSION     .
KEYWORDS    pU6T7G
SOURCE      synthetic DNA construct
  ORGANISM  synthetic DNA construct
REFERENCE   1 (bases 1 to 959)
  AUTHORS   Romanienko PJ, Giacalone J, Ingenito J, Wang Y, Isaka M, Johnson T,
            You Y, Mark WH
  TITLE     A Vector with a Single Promoter for In Vitro Transcription and
            Mammalian Cell Expression of CRISPR gRNAs.
  JOURNAL   PLoS One. 2016 Feb 5;11(2):e0148362. doi:
            10.1371/journal.pone.0148362. eCollection 2016.
  PUBMED    26849369
REFERENCE   2 (bases 1 to 959)
  AUTHORS   .
  TITLE     Direct Submission
  JOURNAL   Exported May 21, 2021 from SnapGene Server 1.1.58
            http://www.snapgene.com
FEATURES             Location/Qualifiers
     source          1..959
                     /organism="synthetic DNA construct"
                     /mol_type="other DNA"
     primer_bind     41..60
                     /label=pENTR-R
                     /note="pENTR vectors, reverse primer"
     primer_bind     complement(191..213)
                     /label=pGEX 3'
                     /note="pGEX vectors, reverse primer"
     primer_bind     313..332
                     /label=pRS-marker
                     /note="pRS vectors, use to sequence yeast selectable
                     marker"
     primer_bind     526..548
                     /label=M13/pUC Forward
                     /note="In lacZ gene"
     primer_bind     608..628
                     /label=hU6-F
                     /note="Human U6 promoter, forward primer"
     primer_bind     779..798
                     /label=LKO.1 5'
                     /note="Human U6 promoter, forward primer"
     primer_bind     840..859
                     /label=T7
                     /note="T7 promoter, forward primer"
     promoter        840..858
                     /label=T7 promoter
                     /note="promoter for bacteriophage T7 RNA polymerase"
     misc_RNA        879..954
                     /label=gRNA scaffold
                     /note="guide RNA scaffold for the Streptococcus pyogenes
                     CRISPR/Cas9 system"
ORIGIN
        1 tgttggaatt taatcgcggc ctcgacgttt cccgttgaat atggctcata acaccccttg
       61 tattactgtt tatgtaagca gacagtttta ttgttcatga tgatatattt ttatcttgtg
      121 caatgtaaca tcagagattt tgagacacgg gccagagctg catcgcgcgt ttcggtgatg
      181 acggtgaaaa cctctgacac atgcagctcc cggagacggt cacagcttgt ctgtaagcgg
      241 atgccgggag cagacaagcc cgtcagggcg cgtcagcggg tgttggcggg tgtcggggct
      301 ggcttaacta tgcggcatca gagcagattg tactgagagt gcaccatatg cggtgtgaaa
      361 taccgcacag atgcgtaagg agaaaatacc gcatcaggcg ccattcgcca ttcaggctgc
      421 gcaactgttg ggaagggcga tcggtgcggg cctcttcgct attacgccag ctggcgaaag
      481 ggggatgtgc tgcaaggcga ttaagttggg taacgccagg gttttcccag tcacgacgtt
      541 gtaaaacgac ggccagagaa ttcgagctcg gtacctcgcg aatacatcta gaaaggtcgg
      601 gcaggaagag ggcctatttc ccatgattcc ttcatatttg catatacgat acaaggctgt
      661 tagagagata attagaatta atttgactgt aaacacaaag atattagtac aaaatacgtg
      721 acgtagaaag taataatttc ttgggtagtt tgcagtttta aaattatgtt ttaaaatgga
      781 ctatcatatg cttaccgtaa cttgaaagta tttcgatttc ttggctttat atatcttgct
      841 aatacgactc actataggga gaccgagaga gggtctcagt tttagagcta gaaatagcaa
      901 gttaaaataa ggctagtccg ttatcaactt gaaaaagtgg caccgagtcg gtgcttttt
//
