>Addgene plasmid #71463 | pU6T7G | addgene partial sequence | sequence record 135017 | pBR322ori-F 5'-GGGAAACGCCTGGTATCTTT-3'
CCACCTCTGACTTGAGCGTCGATTTTTGTGATGCTCGTCAGGGGGGCGGAGCCTATGGAAAAACGCCAGC
AACGCGGCCTTTTTACGGTTCCTGGCCTTTTGCTGGCCTTTTGCTCACATGTTCTTTCCTGCGTTATCCC
CTGATTCTGTGGATAACCGTATTACCGCCTTTGAGTGAGCTGATACCGCTCGCCGCAGCCGAACGACCGA
GCGCAGCGAGTCAGTGAGCGAGGAAGCGGAAGAGCGCCCAATACGCAAACCGCCTCTCCCCGCGCGTTGG
CCGATTCATTAATGCAGCTGGCACGACAGGTTTCCCGACTGGAAAGCGGGCAGTGAGCGCAACGCAATTA
ATGTGAGTTAGCTCACTCATTAGGCACCCCAGGCTTTACACTTTATGCTTCCGGCTCGTATGTTGTGTGG
AATTGTGAGCGGATAACAATTTCACACAGGAAACAGCTATGACCATGATTACACCAAGCTTGCATGCAGG
CCTCTGCAGTCGACGGGCCCGGGATCCGATATCTAGATTTAAAAAAAGCACCGACTCGGTGCCACTTTTT
CAAGTTGATAACGGACTAGCCTTATTTTAACTTGCTATTTCTAGCTCTAAAACTGAGACCCTCTCTCGGT
CTCCCTATAGTGAGTCGTATTAGCAAGATATATAAAGCCAAGAAATCGAAATACTTTCAAGTTACGGTAA
GCATATGATAGTCCATTTTAAAACATAATTTTAAAACTGCAAACTACCCAAGAAATTATTACTTTCTACG
TCACGTATTTTGTACTAATATCTTTGTGTTTACAGTCAAATTAATTCTAATTATCTCTCTAACAGCCTTG
TATCGTATATGCAAATATGAAGGAATCATGGGAAATAGGCCCTCTTCCTGCCCGACCTTTCTAGATGTAT
TCGCGAGGTACCGAGCTCGAATTCTCTGGCCGTCGTTTTACAACGTCGTGACTGGGAAAACCCTGGCGTT
ACCCAACTTAATCGCCTTGCAG
